>Addgene plasmid #192298 | pEN_TT 3xFLAG-MTUS1 | addgene full sequence | sequence record 375720 | Addgene NGS Result
CTGACGGATGGCCTTTTTGCGTTTCTACAAACTCTTCCTGTTAGTTAGTTACTTAAGCTCGGGCCCCAAA
TAATGATTTTATTTTGACTGATAGTGACCTGTTCGTTGCAACAAATTGATAAGCAATGCTTTTTTATAAT
GCCAACTTTGTACAAAAAAGCAGGCTTTAAAGGAACCAATTCAGTCGACTGGATCCCGAGTTTACTCCCT
ATCAGTGATAGAGAACGTATGTCGAGTTTACTCCCTATCAGTGATAGAGAACGATGTCGAGTTTACTCCC
TATCAGTGATAGAGAACGTATGTCGAGTTTACTCCCTATCAGTGATAGAGAACGTATGTCGAGTTTACTC
CCTATCAGTGATAGAGAACGTATGTCGAGTTTATCCCTATCAGTGATAGAGAACGTATGTCGAGTTTACT
CCCTATCAGTGATAGAGAACGTATGTCGAGGTAGGCGTGTACGGTGGGAGGCCTATATAAGCAGAGCTCG
TTTAGTGAACCGTCAGATCGCCACTAGTATGGACTACAAAGACCATGACGGTGATTATAAAGATCATGAC
ATCGATTACAAGGATGACGATGACAAGATGTTGTTGTCTCCCAAATTCTCCTTATCCACCATTCACATAC
GACTGACGGCCAAAGGATTGCTTCGAAACCTTCGACTTCCTTCAGGGTTTAGGAGAAGCACTGTTGTTTT
CCACACAGTTGAAAAGAGCAGGCAAAAGAATCCTCGAAGCTTATGTATCCAGCCACAGACAGCTCCCGAT
GCGCTGCCCCCTGAGAAAACACTTGAATTGACGCAATATAAAACAAAATGTGAAAACCAAAGTGGATTTA
TCCTGCAGCTCAAGCAGCTTCTTGCCTGTGGTAATACCAAGTTTGAGGCATTGACAGTTGTGATTCAGCA
CCTGCTGTCTGAGCGGGAGGAAGCACTGAAACAACACAAAACCCTATCTCAAGAACTTGTTAACCTCCGG
GGAGAGCTAGTCACTGCTTCAACCACCTGTGAGAAATTAGAAAAAGCCAGGAATGAGTTACAAACAGTGT
ATGAAGCATTCGTCCAGCAGCACCAGGCTGAAAAAACAGAACGAGAGAATCGGCTTAAAGAGTTTTACAC
CAGGGAGTATGAAAAGCTTCGGGACACTTACATTGAAGAAGCAGAGAAGTACAAAATGCAATTGCAAGAG
CAGTTTGACAACTTAAATGCTGCGCATGAAACCTCTAAGTTGGAAATTGAAGCTAGCCACTCAGAGAAAC
TTGAATTGCTAAAGAAGGCCTATGAAGCCTCCCTTTCAGAAATTAAGAAAGGCCATGAAATAGAAAAGAA
ATCGCTTGAAGATTTACTTTCTGAGAAGCAGGAATCGCTAGAGAAGCAAATCAATGATCTGAAGAGTGAA
AATGATGCTTTAAATGAAAAATTGAAATCAGAAGAACAAAAAAGAAGAGCAAGAGAAAAAGCAAATTTGA
AAAATCCTCAGATCATGTATCTAGAACAGGAGTTAGAAAGCCTGAAAGCTGTGTTAGAGATCAAGAATGA
GAAACTGCATCAACAGGACATCAAGTTAATGAAAATGGAGAAACTGGTGGACAACAACACAGCATTGGTT
GACAAATTGAAGCGTTTCCAGCAGGAGAATGAAGAATTGAAAGCTCGGATGGACAAGCACATGGCAATCT
CAAGGCAGCTTTCCACGGAGCAGGCTGTTCTGCAAGAGTCGCTGGAGAAGGAGTCGAAAGTCAACAAGCG
ACTCTCTATGGAAAACGAGGAGCTTCTGTGGAAACTGCACAATGGGGACCTGTGTAGCCCCAAGAGATCC
CCCACATCCTCTGCCATCCCTTTGCAGTCACCAAGGAATTCGGGCTCCTTCCCTAGCCCCAGCATTTCAC
CCAGATGAACTAGACCCAGCTTTCTTGTACAAAGTTGGCATTATAAGAAAGCATTGCTTATCAATTTGTT
GCAACGAACAGGTCACTATCAGTCAAAATAAAATCATTATTTGCCATCCAGCTGCAGCTCTGGCCCGTGT
CTCAAAATCTCTGATGTTACATTGCACAAGATAAAAATATATCATCATGAACAATAAAACTGTCTGCTTA
CATAAACAGTAATACAAGGGGTGTTATGAGCCATATTCAACGGGAAACGTCGAGGCCGCGATTAAATTCC
AACATGGATGCTGATTTATATGGGTATAAATGGGCTCGCGATAATGTCGGGCAATCAGGTGCGACAATCT
ATCGCTTGTATGGGAAGCCCGATGCGCCAGAGTTGTTTCTGAAACATGGCAAAGGTAGCGTTGCCAATGA
TGTTACAGATGAGATGGTCAGACTAAACTGGCTGACGGAATTTATGCCTCTTCCGACCATCAAGCATTTT
ATCCGTACTCCTGATGATGCATGGTTACTCACCACTGCGATCCCCGGAAAAACAGCATTCCAGGTATTAG
AAGAATATCCTGATTCAGGTGAAAATATTGTTGATGCGCTGGCAGTGTCCCTGCGCCGGTTGCATTCGAT
TCCTGTTTGTAATTGTCCTTTTAACAGCGATCGCGTATTTCGTCTCGCTCAGGCGCAATCACGAATGAAT
AACGGTTTGGTTGATGCGAGTGATTTTGATGACGAGCGTAATGGCTGGCCTGTTGAACAAGTCTGGAAAG
AAATGCATAAACTTTTGCCATTCTCACCGGATTCAGTCGTCACTCATGGTGATTTCTCACTTGATAACCT
TATTTTTGACGAGGGGAAATTAGGCCGGGAAGCCGATCTCGGCTTGAACGAATTGTTAGGTGGCGGTACT
TGGGTCGATATCAAAGTGCATCACTTCTTCCCGTATGCCCAACTTTGTATAGAGAGCCACTGCGGGATCG
TCACCGTAATCTGCTTGCACGTAGATCACATAAGCACCAAGCGCGTTGGCCTCATGCTTGAGGAGATTGA
TGAGCGCGGTGGCAATGCCCTGCCTCCGGTGCTCGCCGGAGACTGCGAGATCATAGATATAGATCTCACT
ACGCGGCTGCTCAAACTTGGGCAGAACGTAAGCCGCGAGAGCGCCAACAACCGCTTCTTGGTCGAAGGCA
GCAAGCGCGATGAATGTCTTACTACGGAGCAAGTTCCCGAGGTAATCGGAGTCCGGCTGATGTTGGGAGT
AGGTGGCTACGTCTCCGAACTCACGACCGAAAAGATCAAGAGCAGCCCGCATGGATTTGACTTGGTCAGG
GCCGAGCCTACATGTGCGAATGATGCCCATACTTGAGCCACCTAACTTTGTTTTAGGGCGACTGCCCTGC
TGCGTAACATCGTTGCTGCTGCGTAACATCGTTGCTGCTCCATAACATCAAACATCGACCCACGGCGTAA
CGCGCTTGCTGCTTGGATGCCCGAGGCATAGACTGTACAAAAAAACAGTCATAACAAGCCATGAAAACCG
CCACTGCGCCGTTACCACCGCTGCGTTCGGTCAAGGTTCTGGACCAGTTGCGTGAGCGCATACGCTACTT
GCATTACAGTTTACGAACCGAACAGGCTTATGTCAACTGGGTTCGTGCCTTCATCCGTTTCCACGGTGTG
CGTCACCCGGCAACCTTGGGCAGCAGCGAAGTCGAGGCATTTCTGTCCTGGCTGGCGAACGAGCGCAAGG
TTTCGGTCTCCACGCATCGTCAGGCATTGGCGGCCTTGCTGTTCTTCTACGGCAAGGTGCTGTGCACGGA
TCTGCCCTGGCTTCAGGAGATCGGAAGACCTCGGCCGTCGCGGCGCTTGCCGGTGGTGCTGACCCCGGAT
GAAGTGGTTCGCATCCTCGGTTTTCTGGAAGGCGAGCATCGTTTGTTCGCCCAGGACTCTAGCTATAGTT
CTAGTGGTTGGCTACTAATAGGTTGTATTGATGTTGGACGAGTCGGAATCGCAGACCGATACCAGGATCT
TGCCATCCTATGGAACTGCCTCGGTGAGTTTTCTCCTTCATTACAGAAACGGCTTTTTCAAAAATATGGT
ATTGATAATCCTGATATGAATAAATTGCAGTTTCATTTGATGCTCGATGAGTTTTTCTAATCAGAATTGG
TTAATTGGTTGTAACACTGGCAGAGCATTACGCTGACTTGACGGGACGGCGCAAGCTCATGACCAAAATC
CCTTAACGTGAGTTTTCGTTCCACTGAGCGTCAGACCCCGTAGAAAAGATCAAAGGATCTTCTTGAGATC
CTTTTTTTCTGCGCGTAATCTGCTGCTTGCAAACAAAAAAACCACCGCTACCAGCGGTGGTTTGTTTGCC
GGATCAAGAGCTACCAACTCTTTTTCCGAAGGTAACTGGCTTCAGCAGAGCGCAGATACCAAATACTGTT
CTTCTAGTGTAGCCGTAGTTAGGCCACCACTTCAAGAACTCTGTAGCACCGCCTACATACCTCGCTCTGC
TAATCCTGTTACCAGTGGCTGCTGCCAGTGGCGATAAGTCGTGTCTTACCGGGTTGGACTCAAGACGATA
GTTACCGGATAAGGCGCAGCGGTCGGGCTGAACGGGGGGTTCGTGCACACAGCCCAGCTTGGAGCGAACG
ACCTACACCGAACTGAGATACCTACAGCGTGAGCTATGAGAAAGCGCCACGCTTCCCGAAGGGAGAAAGG
CGGACAGGTATCCGGTAAGCGGCAGGGTCGGAACAGGAGAGCGCACGAGGGAGCTTCCAGGGGGAAACGC
CTGGTATCTTTATAGTCCTGTCGGGTTTCGCCACCTCTGACTTGAGCGTCGATTTTTGTGATGCTCGTCA
GGGGGGCGGAGCCTATGGAAAAACGCCAGCAACGCGGCCTTTTTACGGTTCCTGGCCTTTTGCTGGCCTT
TTGCTCACATGTTCTTTCCTGCGTTATCCCCTGATTCTGTGGATAACCGTATTACCGCTAGCATGGATCT
CGGGGACGTCTAACTACTAAGCGAGAGTAGGGAACTGCCAGGCATCAAATAAAACGAAAGGCTCAGTCGG
AAGACTGGGCCTTTCGTTTTATCTGTTGTTTGTCGGTGAACGCTCTCCTGAGTAGGACAAATCCGCCGGG
AGCGGATTTGAACGTTGTGAAGCAACGGCCCGGAGGGTGGCGGGCAGGACGCCCGCCATAAACTGCCAGG
CATCAAACTAAGCAGAAGGCCATC
Features (pLannotate 1.2.2; 13 found; start..end, strand, type, name):
     67..166     +  protein_bind   attL1: mutant version of attL; recombination site for the Gateway® LR reaction LR Clonase™
    198..512     +  promoter       tight TRE promoter: Tet-responsive promoter PTight, consisting of seven tet operator sequences followed by the minimal CMV promoter
    522..587     +  CDS            3xFLAG: three tandem FLAG® epitope tags, followed by an enterokinase cleavage site
    588..1895    +  CDS            Mtus1: MTUS1_RAT - Also known as Atip, Mtsg1. Experimental evidence at protein level: Swiss-Prot protein existence level 1. Cooperates with AGTR2 to inhibit ERK2 activation and cell proliferation. May be required for AGTR2 cell surface expression. Together with PTPN6, induces UBE2V2 expression upon angiotensin-II stimulation (By similarity). From Rattus norvegicus (Rat).
   1904..2003    -  protein_bind   attL2: mutant version of attL; recombination site for the Gateway® LR reaction LR Clonase™
   2126..2752    +  CDS            KanR (fragment): aminoglycoside phosphotransferase; aph(3')-Ia; confers resistance to kanamycin in bacteria or G418 (Geneticin®) in eukaryotes
   2786..3319    -  CDS            GmR: gentamycin acetyltransferase; aacC1; confers resistance to gentamycin
   3508..3536    -  promoter       Pc promoter: intI1 (promoter lies within the coding sequence); class 1 integron promoter
   3514..3861    -  CDS            YPR2_ECOLX (fragment): Protein predicted: Swiss-Prot protein existence level 4. From Escherichia coli.
   3866..4050    +  CDS            KanR (fragment): aminoglycoside phosphotransferase; aph(3')-Ia; confers resistance to kanamycin in bacteria or G418 (Geneticin®) in eukaryotes
   4193..4781    +  rep_origin     ori: high-copy-number ColE1/pMB1/pBR322/pUC origin of replication
   4949..4992    -  terminator     rrnB T1 terminator: Escherichia coli rrnB; transcription terminator T1 from the E. coli rrnB gene
   5124..17      +  terminator     rrnB T2 terminator (across the origin): transcription terminator T2 from the E. coli rrnB gene
