[The description below was written by a language model from this plasmid's Addgene catalogue record and pLannotate feature annotations shown in this document.]
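Description:
pEN_TT 3xFLAG-MTUS1 is a Gateway entry vector built on the pEN_TTmiRC2 backbone and designed to transfer a tetracycline/doxycycline-inducible, epitope-tagged MTUS1 expression cassette into a destination vector. It is a small plasmid (about 5.1 kb) maintained at high copy in E. coli through a ColE1/pUC-type origin and selected with gentamicin. The resistance comes from a gentamicin acetyltransferase gene (aacC1) driven by a class 1 integron Pc promoter. This cassette sits between two fragments of a kanamycin resistance gene, which suggests it was inserted into and disrupted the original KanR marker, so kanamycin selection should not be expected to work. The rrnB T1 and T2 terminators lie upstream of the Gateway cassette and insulate it from read-through transcription from the backbone.

The payload lies between attL1 and attL2, the sites recombined by LR Clonase with the attR sites of a destination vector. Within this interval, a tight TRE promoter (seven tet operators fused to a minimal CMV promoter) drives an N-terminal 3xFLAG tag, which includes an enterokinase cleavage site, fused directly to the MTUS1 coding sequence of roughly 1.3 kb. The catalogue lists the insert as human MTUS1 (also called ATIP/ATBP/MTSG1). The automated annotation matched it to the rat orthologue, which probably reflects database homology rather than a different species of origin. The record does not state which isoform is encoded. Because the promoter travels with the insert during the LR reaction, the resulting expression clone gives inducible 3xFLAG-MTUS1 in cells supplying a tet transactivator. No polyadenylation signal is annotated within the att-flanked region, so that function, like the transactivator, is presumably provided by the destination vector. The FLAG tag allows detection or immunoprecipitation of the induced protein.
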