Addgene plasmid #192298: pEN_TT 3xFLAG-MTUS1
Purpose: Gateway entry vector for an inducible 3xFLAG-MTUS1
Depositing lab: Kevin Janes. Depositing organization: University of Virginia. Publication: Nucleocytoplasmic transport of active HER2 causes fractional escape from the DCIS-like state. Wang L, Paudel BB, McKnight RA, Janes KA. Nat Commun. 2023 Apr 13;14(1):2110. doi: 10.1038/s41467-023-37914-x. PubMed 37055441.
Backbone
  Vector backbone: pEN_TTmiRC2
  Backbone manufacturer: Addgene #25752
  Vector type: Gateway entry vector
Growth in bacteria
  Bacterial resistance: Gentamicin, 10 μg/mL
  Growth temperature: 37°C
  Growth strain: DH5alpha
  Copy number: High Copy
Gene/Insert
  Gene/Insert name: MTUS1 (alt names: ATBP; ATIP)
  Species: H. sapiens (human)
  Entrez Gene: MTUS1 (a.k.a. ATBP, ATIP, ATIP3, ICIS, MP44, MTSG1)
  Tag / fusion protein: 3xFLAG (N terminal on insert)
  Cloning method: Restriction Enzyme; 5′ cloning site SpeI (not destroyed); 3′ cloning site XbaI (destroyed during cloning)
Terms and licenses: Academic/Nonprofit Terms; Industry Terms: Not Available to Industry
How to cite: pEN_TT 3xFLAG-MTUS1 was a gift from Kevin Janes (Addgene plasmid # 192298 ; http://n2t.net/addgene:192298 ; RRID:Addgene_192298)
